Addgene plasmid #215055: EGFP
Purpose: Expresses EGFP in mammalian cells from a retroviral vector.
Depositing lab: Michele Pagano. Depositing organization: NYU Grossman School of Medicine. Publication: CDK-independent role of D-type cyclins in regulating DNA mismatch repair. Rona G, Miwatani-Minter B, Zhang Q, Goldberg HV, Kerzhnerman MA, Howard JB, Simoneschi D, Lane E, Hobbs JW, Sassani E, Wang AA, Keegan S, Laverty DJ, Piett CG, Pongor LS, Xu ML, Andrade J, Thomas A, Sicinski P, Askenazi M, Ueberheide B, Fenyo D, Nagel ZD, Pagano M. Mol Cell. 2024 Feb 29:S1097-2765(24)00129-1. doi: 10.1016/j.molcel.2024.02.010. PubMed 38458201.
Backbone
  Vector backbone: pBABE
  Vector type: Mammalian Expression, Retroviral
  Selectable markers: Puromycin
Growth in bacteria
  Bacterial resistance: Ampicillin, 100 μg/mL
  Growth temperature: 37°C
  Growth strain: NEB Stable
  Copy number: High Copy
Gene/Insert
  Gene/Insert name: EGFP (alt name: GFP)
  Promoter: LTR
  Cloning method: Unknown
  Sequencing primers: 5′ pBABE 5'; 3′ pBABE 3'
Terms and licenses: Academic/Nonprofit Terms; Industry Terms: Not Available to Industry
How to cite: EGFP was a gift from Michele Pagano (Addgene plasmid # 215055 ; http://n2t.net/addgene:215055 ; RRID:Addgene_215055)
