[The description below was written by a language model from this plasmid's Addgene catalogue record and pLannotate feature annotations shown in this document.]
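Description:
EGFP is a gammaretroviral expression plasmid built on the pBABE backbone (5,871 nt in the sequenced record) for delivering enhanced green fluorescent protein into mammalian cells. It is maintained in E. coli as a high-copy plasmid through a ColE1/pUC-type origin and is selected with ampicillin via the bla gene and its native promoter. A short lacI fragment annotated near the origin appears to be a backbone remnant with no functional role.

The proviral cassette is flanked by Moloney murine leukemia virus long terminal repeats. Downstream of the 5′ LTR lie a retroviral packaging signal (annotated as an MESV Ψ fragment) and a truncated gag segment lacking its start codon. This extended packaging region improves encapsidation of the genomic RNA without producing Gag protein. The EGFP coding sequence follows and is transcribed from the 5′ LTR, as stated in the catalogue entry. No fusion tags are annotated. After EGFP, an internal SV40 enhancer/early promoter drives puromycin N-acetyltransferase, so stably transduced cells can be selected with puromycin independently of LTR-driven reporter expression. The annotation tool also labels a small fragment next to the 3′ LTR as a ΔU3 self-inactivating element, but a full-length LTR is annotated immediately after it, which fits a conventional, non-self-inactivating pBABE design.

Because the plasmid lacks functional gag, pol and env genes, viral particles must be produced in a packaging system that supplies these in trans. The record supports its use for expressing EGFP from an integrated provirus in mammalian cells. A role as a fluorescent marker or control alongside other pBABE constructs is plausible, but the record does not specify one.
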