Features (pLannotate 1.2.2; 12 found; start..end, strand, type, name):
      8..477     +  LTR            LTR: long terminal repeat from Moloney murine leukemia virus
    601..875     +  misc_feature   MESV Ψ (fragment): packaging signal of murine embryonic stem cell virus
    942..1358    +  CDS            gag (truncated): truncated Moloney murine leukemia virus (MMLV) gag gene lacking the start codon
   1399..2115    +  CDS            EGFP: EGFP is a basic (constitutively fluorescent) green fluorescent protein published in 1996, derived from Aequorea victoria. It is reported to be a rapidly-maturing weak dimer with moderate acid sensitivity.
   2206..2535    +  promoter       SV40 promoter: SV40 enhancer and early promoter
   2545..3144    +  CDS            PuroR: puromycin N-acetyltransferase; pac from Streptomyces alboniger; confers resistance to puromycin
   3243..3364    +  LTR            3' LTR (ΔU3) (fragment): self-inactivating 3' long terminal repeat (LTR) from Moloney murine leukemia virus
   3365..3834    +  LTR            LTR: long terminal repeat from Moloney murine leukemia virus
   3900..3952    -  CDS            lacI (fragment): lac repressor; lacI; The lac repressor binds to the lac operator to inhibit transcription in E. coli. This inhibition can be relieved by adding lactose or isopropyl-β-D-thiogalactopyranoside (IPTG).
   4135..4723    -  rep_origin     ori: high-copy-number ColE1/pMB1/pBR322/pUC origin of replication
   4883..5743    -  CDS            AmpR: β-lactamase; bla; confers resistance to ampicillin, carbenicillin, and related antibiotics
   5744..5848    -  promoter       AmpR promoter: bla
>Addgene plasmid #215055 | EGFP | addgene full sequence | sequence record 428708 | Addgene NGS Result
CTGCAGCCTGAATATGGGCCAAACAGGATATCTGTGGTAAGCAGTTCCTGCCCCGGCTCAGGGCCAAGAA
CAGATGGAACAGCTGAATATGGGCCAAACAGGATATCTGTGGTAAGCAGTTCCTGCCCCGGCTCAGGGCC
AAGAACAGATGGTCCCCAGATGCGGTCCAGCCCTCAGCAGTTTCTAGAGAACCATCAGATGTTTCCAGGG
TGCCCCAAGGACCTGAAATGACCCTGTGCCTTATTTGAACTAACCAATCAGTTCGCTTCTCGCTTCTGTT
CGCGCGCTTCTGCTCCCCGAGCTCAATAAAAGAGCCCACAACCCCTCACTCGGGGCGCCAGTCCTCCGAT
TGACTGAGTCGCCCGGGTACCCGTGTATCCAATAAACCCTCTTGCAGTTGCATCCGACTTGTGGTCTCGC
TGTTCCTTGGGAGGGTCTCCTCTGAGTGATTGACTACCCGTCAGCGGGGGTCTTTCATTTGGGGGCTCGT
CCGGGATCGGGAGACCCCTGCCCAGGGACCACCGACCCACCACCGGGAGGCAAGCTGGCCAGCAACTTAT
CTGTGTCTGTCCGATTGTCTAGTGTCTATGACTGATTTTATGCGCCTGCGTCGGTACTAGTTAGCTAACT
AGCTCTGTATCTGGCGGACCCGTGGTGGAACTGACGAGTTCTGAACACCCGGCCGCAACCCTGGGAGACG
TCCCAGGGACTTTGGGGGCCGTTTTTGTGGCCCGACCTGAGGAAGGGAGTCGATGTGGAATCCGACCCCG
TCAGGATATGTGGTTCTGGTAGGAGACGAGAACCTAAAACAGTTCCCGCCTCCGTCTGAATTTTTGCTTT
CGGTTTGGAACCGAAGCCGCGCGTCTTGTCTGCTGCAGCGCTGCAGCATCGTTCTGTGTTGTCTCTGTCT
GACTGTGTTTCTGTATTTGTCTGAAAATTAGGGCCAGACTGTTACCACTCCCTTAAGTTTGACCTTAGGT
CACTGGAAAGATGTCGAGCGGATCGCTCACAACCAGTCGGTAGATGTCAAGAAGAGACGTTGGGTTACCT
TCTGCTCTGCAGAATGGCCAACCTTTAACGTCGGATGGCCGCGAGACGGCACCTTTAACCGAGACCTCAT
CACCCAGGTTAAGATCAAGGTCTTTTCACCTGGCCCGCATGGACACCCAGACCAGGTCCCCTACATCGTG
ACCTGGGAAGCCTTGGCTTTTGACCCCCCTCCCTGGGTCAAGCCCTTTGTACACCCTAAGCCTCCGCCTC
CTCTTCCTCCATCCGCCCCGTCTCTCCCCCTTGAACCTCCTCGTTCGACCCCGCCTCGATCCTCCCTTTA
TCCAGCCCTCACTCCTTCTCTAGGCGCCGGCCGGATCCCAGTGTGGTGGTACGCTACCGGTCGCCACCAT
GGTGAGCAAGGGCGAGGAGCTGTTCACCGGGGTGGTGCCCATCCTGGTCGAGCTGGACGGCGACGTAAAC
GGCCACAAGTTCAGCGTGTCCGGCGAGGGCGAGGGCGATGCCACCTACGGCAAGCTGACCCTGAAGTTCA
TCTGCACCACCGGCAAGCTGCCCGTGCCCTGGCCCACCCTCGTGACCACCCTGACCTACGGCGTGCAGTG
CTTCAGCCGCTACCCCGACCACATGAAGCAGCACGACTTCTTCAAGTCCGCCATGCCCGAAGGCTACGTC
CAGGAGCGCACCATCTTCTTCAAGGACGACGGCAACTACAAGACCCGCGCCGAGGTGAAGTTCGAGGGCG
ACACCCTGGTGAACCGCATCGAGCTGAAGGGCATCGACTTCAAGGAGGACGGCAACATCCTGGGGCACAA
GCTGGAGTACAACTACAACAGCCACAACGTCTATATCATGGCCGACAAGCAGAAGAACGGCATCAAGGTG
AACTTCAAGATCCGCCACAACATCGAGGACGGCAGCGTGCAGCTCGCCGACCACTACCAGCAGAACACCC
CCATCGGCGACGGCCCCGTGCTGCTGCCCGACAACCACTACCTGAGCACCCAGTCCGCCCTGAGCAAAGA
CCCCAACGAGAAGCGCGATCACATGGTCCTGCTGGAGTTCGTGACCGCCGCCGGGATCACTCTCGGCATG
GACGAGCTGTACAAGTCCGGACTCAGATCCCAGGAATTCTGGTTTAAACTGGTCTAGAGGGCCCCCGCTG
ATCAGCGACATATGCAGTGGTCGACCCTGTGGAATGTGTGTCAGTTAGGGTGTGGAAAGTCCCCAGGCTC
CCCAGCAGGCAGAAGTATGCAAAGCATGCATCTCAATTAGTCAGCAACCAGGTGTGGAAAGTCCCCAGGC
TCCCCAGCAGGCAGAAGTATGCAAAGCATGCATCTCAATTAGTCAGCAACCATAGTCCCGCCCCTAACTC
CGCCCATCCCGCCCCTAACTCCGCCCAGTTCCGCCCATTCTCCGCCCCATGGCTGACTAATTTTTTTTAT
TTATGCAGAGGCCGAGGCCGCCTCGGCCTCTGAGCTATTCCAGAAGTAGTGAGGAGGCTTTTTTGGAGGC
CTAGGCTTTTGCAAAAAGCTTACCATGACCGAGTACAAGCCCACGGTGCGCCTCGCCACCCGCGACGACG
TCCCCAGGGCCGTACGCACCCTCGCCGCCGCGTTCGCCGACTACCCCGCCACGCGCCACACCGTCGATCC
GGACCGCCACATCGAGCGGGTCACCGAGCTGCAAGAACTCTTCCTCACGCGCGTCGGGCTCGACATCGGC
AAGGTGTGGGTCGCGGACGACGGCGCCGCGGTGGCGGTCTGGACCACGCCGGAGAGCGTCGAAGCGGGGG
CGGTGTTCGCCGAGATCGGCCCGCGCATGGCCGAGTTGAGCGGTTCCCGGCTGGCCGCGCAGCAACAGAT
GGAAGGCCTCCTGGCGCCGCACCGGCCCAAGGAGCCCGCGTGGTTCCTGGCCACCGTCGGCGTCTCGCCC
GACCACCAGGGCAAGGGTCTGGGCAGCGCCGTCGTGCTCCCCGGAGTGGAGGCGGCCGAGCGCGCCGGGG
TGCCCGCCTTCCTGGAGACCTCCGCGCCCCGCAACCTCCCCTTCTACGAGCGGCTCGGCTTCACCGTCAC
CGCCGACGTCGAGGTGCCCGAAGGACCGCGCACCTGGTGCATGACCCGCAAGCCCGGTGCCTGACGCCCG
CCCCACGACCCGCAGCGCCCGACCGAAAGGAGCGCACGACCCCATGCATCGATAAAATAAAAGATTTTAT
TTAGTCTCCAGAAAAAGGGGGGAATGAAAGACCCCACCTGTAGGTTTGGCAAGCTAGCTTAAGTAACGCC
ATTTTGCAAGGCATGGAAAAATACATAACTGAGAATAGAGAAGTTCAGATCAAGGTCAGGAACAGATGGA
ACAGCTGAATATGGGCCAAACAGGATATCTGTGGTAAGCAGTTCCTGCCCCGGCTCAGGGCCAAGAACAG
ATGGAACAGCTGAATATGGGCCAAACAGGATATCTGTGGTAAGCAGTTCCTGCCCCGGCTCAGGGCCAAG
AACAGATGGTCCCCAGATGCGGTCCAGCCCTCAGCAGTTTCTAGAGAACCATCAGATGTTTCCAGGGTGC
CCCAAGGACCTGAAATGACCCTGTGCCTTATTTGAACTAACCAATCAGTTCGCTTCTCGCTTCTGTTCGC
GCGCTTCTGCTCCCCGAGCTCAATAAAAGAGCCCACAACCCCTCACTCGGGGCGCCAGTCCTCCGATTGA
CTGAGTCGCCCGGGTACCCGTGTATCCAATAAACCCTCTTGCAGTTGCATCCGACTTGTGGTCTCGCTGT
TCCTTGGGAGGGTCTCCTCTGAGTGATTGACTACCCGTCAGCGGGGGTCTTTCACATGCAGCATGTATCA
AAATTAATTTGGTTTTTTTTCTTAAGTATTTACATTAAATGGCCATAGTTGCATTAATGAATCGGCCAAC
GCGCGGGGAGAGGCGGTTTGCGTATTGGGCGCTCTTCCGCTTCCTCGCTCACTGACTCGCTGCGCTCGGT
CGTTCGGCTGCGGCGAGCGGTATCAGCTCACTCAAAGGCGGTAATACGGTTATCCACAGAATCAGGGGAT
AACGCAGGAAAGAACATGTGAGCAAAAGGCCAGCAAAAGGCCAGGAACCGTAAAAAGGCCGCGTTGCTGG
CGTTTTTCCATAGGCTCCGCCCCCCTGACGAGCATCACAAAAATCGACGCTCAAGTCAGAGGTGGCGAAA
CCCGACAGGACTATAAAGATACCAGGCGTTTCCCCCTGGAAGCTCCCTCGTGCGCTCTCCTGTTCCGACC
CTGCCGCTTACCGGATACCTGTCCGCCTTTCTCCCTTCGGGAAGCGTGGCGCTTTCTCATAGCTCACGCT
GTAGGTATCTCAGTTCGGTGTAGGTCGTTCGCTCCAAGCTGGGCTGTGTGCACGAACCCCCCGTTCAGCC
CGACCGCTGCGCCTTATCCGGTAACTATCGTCTTGAGTCCAACCCGGTAAGACACGACTTATCGCCACTG
GCAGCAGCCACTGGTAACAGGATTAGCAGAGCGAGGTATGTAGGCGGTGCTACAGAGTTCTTGAAGTGGT
GGCCTAACTACGGCTACACTAGAAGAACAGTATTTGGTATCTGCGCTCTGCTGAAGCCAGTTACCTTCGG
AAAAAGAGTTGGTAGCTCTTGATCCGGCAAACAAACCACCGCTGGTAGCGGTGGTTTTTTTGTTTGCAAG
CAGCAGATTACGCGCAGAAAAAAAGGATCTCAAGAAGATCCTTTGATCTTTTCTACGGGGTCTGACGCTC
AGTGGAACGAAAACTCACGTTAAGGGATTTTGGTCATGAGATTATCAAAAAGGATCTTCACCTAGATCCT
TTTGCGGCCGCAAATCAATCTAAAGTATATATGAGTAAACTTGGTCTGACAGTTACCAATGCTTAATCAG
TGAGGCACCTATCTCAGCGATCTGTCTATTTCGTTCATCCATAGTTGCCTGACTCCCCGTCGTGTAGATA
ACTACGATACGGGAGGGCTTACCATCTGGCCCCAGTGCTGCAATGATACCGCGAGACCCACGCTCACCGG
CTCCAGATTTATCAGCAATAAACCAGCCAGCCGGAAGGGCCGAGCGCAGAAGTGGTCCTGCAACTTTATC
CGCCTCCATCCAGTCTATTAATTGTTGCCGGGAAGCTAGAGTAAGTAGTTCGCCAGTTAATAGTTTGCGC
AACGTTGTTGCCATTGCTACAGGCATCGTGGTGTCACGCTCGTCGTTTGGTATGGCTTCATTCAGCTCCG
GTTCCCAACGATCAAGGCGAGTTACATGATCCCCCATGTTGTGCAAAAAAGCGGTTAGCTCCTTCGGTCC
TCCGATCGTTGTCAGAAGTAAGTTGGCCGCAGTGTTATCACTCATGGTTATGGCAGCACTGCATAATTCT
CTTACTGTCATGCCATCCGTAAGATGCTTTTCTGTGACTGGTGAGTACTCAACCAAGTCATTCTGAGAAT
AGTGTATGCGGCGACCGAGTTGCTCTTGCCCGGCGTCAATACGGGATAATACCGCGCCACATAGCAGAAC
TTTAAAAGTGCTCATCATTGGAAAACGTTCTTCGGGGCGAAAACTCTCAAGGATCTTACCGCTGTTGAGA
TCCAGTTCGATGTAACCCACTCGTGCACCCAACTGATCTTCAGCATCTTTTACTTTCACCAGCGTTTCTG
GGTGAGCAAAAACAGGAAGGCAAAATGCCGCAAAAAAGGGAATAAGGGCGACACGGAAATGTTGAATACT
CATACTCTTCCTTTTTCAATATTATTGAAGCATTTATCAGGGTTATTGTCTCATGAGCGGATACATATTT
GAATGTATTTAGAAAAATAAACAAATAGGGGTTCCGCGCACATTTCCCCGAAAAGTGCCAC
